>Addgene plasmid #138575 | pGL4.24-Cd36-enhancer3 | addgene full sequence | sequence record 275929 | Addgene NGS Result
TAGAGGGTATATAATGGAAGCTCGACTTCCAGCTTGGCAATCCGGTACTGTTGGTAAAGCCACCATGGAA
GATGCCAAAAACATTAAGAAGGGCCCAGCGCCATTCTACCCACTCGAAGACGGGACCGCCGGCGAGCAGC
TGCACAAAGCCATGAAGCGCTACGCCCTGGTGCCCGGCACCATCGCCTTTACCGACGCACATATCGAGGT
GGACATTACCTACGCCGAGTACTTCGAGATGAGCGTTCGGCTGGCAGAAGCTATGAAGCGCTATGGGCTG
AATACAAACCATCGGATCGTGGTGTGCAGCGAGAATAGCTTGCAGTTCTTCATGCCCGTGTTGGGTGCCC
TGTTCATCGGTGTGGCTGTGGCCCCAGCTAACGACATCTACAACGAGCGCGAGCTGCTGAACAGCATGGG
CATCAGCCAGCCCACCGTCGTATTCGTGAGCAAGAAAGGGCTGCAAAAGATCCTCAACGTGCAAAAGAAG
CTACCGATCATACAAAAGATCATCATCATGGATAGCAAGACCGACTACCAGGGCTTCCAAAGCATGTACA
CCTTCGTGACTTCCCATTTGCCACCCGGCTTCAACGAGTACGACTTCGTGCCCGAGAGCTTCGACCGGGA
CAAAACCATCGCCCTGATCATGAACAGTAGTGGCAGTACCGGATTGCCCAAGGGCGTAGCCCTACCGCAC
CGCACCGCTTGTGTCCGATTCAGTCATGCCCGCGACCCCATCTTCGGCAACCAGATCATCCCCGACACCG
CTATCCTCAGCGTGGTGCCATTTCACCACGGCTTCGGCATGTTCACCACGCTGGGCTACTTGATCTGCGG
CTTTCGGGTCGTGCTCATGTACCGCTTCGAGGAGGAGCTATTCTTGCGCAGCTTGCAAGACTATAAGATT
CAATCTGCCCTGCTGGTGCCCACACTATTTAGCTTCTTCGCTAAGAGCACTCTCATCGACAAGTACGACC
TAAGCAACTTGCACGAGATCGCCAGCGGCGGGGCGCCGCTCAGCAAGGAGGTAGGTGAGGCCGTGGCCAA
ACGCTTCCACCTACCAGGCATCCGCCAGGGCTACGGCCTGACAGAAACAACCAGCGCCATTCTGATCACC
CCCGAAGGGGACGACAAGCCTGGCGCAGTAGGCAAGGTGGTGCCCTTCTTCGAGGCTAAGGTGGTGGACT
TGGACACCGGTAAGACACTGGGTGTGAACCAGCGCGGCGAGCTGTGCGTCCGTGGCCCCATGATCATGAG
CGGCTACGTTAACAACCCCGAGGCTACAAACGCTCTCATCGACAAGGACGGCTGGCTGCACAGCGGCGAC
ATCGCCTACTGGGACGAGGACGAGCACTTCTTCATCGTGGACCGGCTGAAGAGCCTGATCAAATACAAGG
GCTACCAGGTAGCCCCAGCCGAACTGGAGAGCATCCTGCTGCAACACCCCAACATCTTCGACGCCGGGGT
CGCCGGCCTGCCCGACGACGATGCCGGCGAGCTGCCCGCCGCAGTCGTCGTGCTGGAACACGGTAAAACC
ATGACCGAGAAGGAGATCGTGGACTATGTGGCCAGCCAGGTTACAACCGCCAAGAAGCTGCGCGGTGGTG
TTGTGTTCGTGGACGAGGTGCCTAAAGGACTGACCGGCAAGTTGGACGCCCGCAAGATCCGCGAGATTCT
CATTAAGGCCAAGAAGGGCGGCAAGATCGCCGTGAATTCTCACGGCTTCCCTCCCGAGGTGGAGGAGCAG
GCCGCCGGCACCCTGCCCATGAGCTGCGCCCAGGAGAGCGGCATGGATAGACACCCTGCTGCTTGCGCCA
GCGCCAGGATCAACGTCTAAGGCCGCGACTCTAGAGTCGGGGCGGCCGGCCGCTTCGAGCAGACATGATA
AGATACATTGATGAGTTTGGACAAACCACAACTAGAATGCAGTGAAAAAAATGCTTTATTTGTGAAATTT
GTGATGCTATTGCTTTATTTGTAACCATTATAAGCTGCAATAAACAAGTTAACAACAACAATTGCATTCA
TTTTATGTTTCAGGTTCAGGGGGAGGTGTGGGAGGTTTTTTAAAGCAAGTAAAACCTCTACAAATGTGGT
AAAATCGATAAGGATCCGTCGACCGATGCCCTTGAGAGCCTTCAACCCAGTCAGCTCCTTCCGGTGGGCG
CGGGGCATGACTATCGTCGCCGCACTTATGACTGTCTTCTTTATCATGCAACTCGTAGGACAGGTGCCGG
CAGCGCTCTTCCGCTTCCTCGCTCACTGACTCGCTGCGCTCGGTCGTTCGGCTGCGGCGAGCGGTATCAG
CTCACTCAAAGGCGGTAATACGGTTATCCACAGAATCAGGGGATAACGCAGGAAAGAACATGTGAGCAAA
AGGCCAGCAAAAGGCCAGGAACCGTAAAAAGGCCGCGTTGCTGGCGTTTTTCCATAGGCTCCGCCCCCCT
GACGAGCATCACAAAAATCGACGCTCAAGTCAGAGGTGGCGAAACCCGACAGGACTATAAAGATACCAGG
CGTTTCCCCCTGGAAGCTCCCTCGTGCGCTCTCCTGTTCCGACCCTGCCGCTTACCGGATACCTGTCCGC
CTTTCTCCCTTCGGGAAGCGTGGCGCTTTCTCATAGCTCACGCTGTAGGTATCTCAGTTCGGTGTAGGTC
GTTCGCTCCAAGCTGGGCTGTGTGCACGAACCCCCCGTTCAGCCCGACCGCTGCGCCTTATCCGGTAACT
ATCGTCTTGAGTCCAACCCGGTAAGACACGACTTATCGCCACTGGCAGCAGCCACTGGTAACAGGATTAG
CAGAGCGAGGTATGTAGGCGGTGCTACAGAGTTCTTGAAGTGGTGGCCTAACTACGGCTACACTAGAAGA
ACAGTATTTGGTATCTGCGCTCTGCTGAAGCCAGTTACCTTCGGAAAAAGAGTTGGTAGCTCTTGATCCG
GCAAACAAACCACCGCTGGTAGCGGTGGTTTTTTTGTTTGCAAGCAGCAGATTACGCGCAGAAAAAAAGG
ATCTCAAGAAGATCCTTTGATCTTTTCTACGGGGTCTGACGCTCAGTGGAACGAAAACTCACGTTAAGGG
ATTTTGGTCATGAGATTATCAAAAAGGATCTTCACCTAGATCCTTTTAAATTAAAAATGAAGTTTTAAAT
CAATCTAAAGTATATATGAGTAAACTTGGTCTGACAGCGGCCGCAAATGCTAAACCACTGCAGTGGTTAC
CAGTGCTTGATCAGTGAGGCACCGATCTCAGCGATCTGCCTATTTCGTTCGTCCATAGTGGCCTGACTCC
CCGTCGTGTAGATCACTACGATTCGTGAGGGCTTACCATCAGGCCCCAGCGCAGCAATGATGCCGCGAGA
GCCGCGTTCACCGGCCCCCGATTTGTCAGCAATGAACCAGCCAGCAGGGAGGGCCGAGCGAAGAAGTGGT
CCTGCTACTTTGTCCGCCTCCATCCAGTCTATGAGCTGCTGTCGTGATGCTAGAGTAAGAAGTTCGCCAG
TGAGTAGTTTCCGAAGAGTTGTGGCCATTGCTACTGGCATCGTGGTATCACGCTCGTCGTTCGGTATGGC
TTCGTTCAACTCTGGTTCCCAGCGGTCAAGCCGGGTCACATGATCACCCATATTATGAAGAAATGCAGTC
AGCTCCTTAGGGCCTCCGATCGTTGTCAGAAGTAAGTTGGCCGCGGTGTTGTCGCTCATGGTAATGGCAG
CACTACACAATTCTCTTACCGTCATGCCATCCGTAAGATGCTTTTCCGTGACCGGCGAGTACTCAACCAA
GTCGTTTTGTGAGTAGTGTATACGGCGACCAAGCTGCTCTTGCCCGGCGTCTATACGGGACAACACCGCG
CCACATAGCAGTACTTTGAAAGTGCTCATCATCGGGAATCGTTCTTCGGGGCGGAAAGACTCAAGGATCT
TGCCGCTATTGAGATCCAGTTCGATATAGCCCACTCTTGCACCCAGTTGATCTTCAGCATCTTTTACTTT
CACCAGCGTTTCGGGGTGTGCAAAAACAGGCAAGCAAAATGCCGCAAAGAAGGGAATGAGTGCGACACGA
AAATGTTGGATGCTCATACTCGTCCTTTTTCAATATTATTGAAGCATTTATCAGGGTTACTAGTACGTCT
CTCAAGGATAAGTAAGTAATATTAAGGTACGGGAGGTATTGGACAGGCCGCAATAAAATATCTTTATTTT
CATTACATCTGTGTGTTGGTTTTTTGTGTGAATCGATAGTACTAACATACGCTCTCCATCAAAACAAAAC
GAAACAAAACAAACTAGCAAAATAGGCTGTCCCCAGTGCAAGTGCAGGTGCCAGAACATTTCTCTGGCCT
AACTGGCCGGTACCATGCTGGATGCCAGGTTTACTTTGGTTCAGAAACTTCACTGCTGCACTAGAGTGTC
AATCAAAATTCCACAGCCATTCTAGGACACTTGGAGGTGGGGCTAAGTGGTGAGCAGCAGTGATTTGACT
TGTGGCAAACAGGGCTGGAGATATCAGGGACTCTGTAACCTTGCAACTGCATTTTGATGGTTCCTTTAAA
CTTGTGGCCTTGCACTCTCTCATCGGACTTCTAGCTGATTACTTCTGTGTAGTAAGTAAAACTTAACTAG
ACAAAAATTTGGTGATCCAGACTTGTGCTTGCAAATCTAAAATCAGTTCTTTTGATAGGATTATTTGATT
TGTTCTTGTACAGTTTAGAGAATAATTGGGATTTTCTCACAGAAAGGGGGATAAGTGGGAAGTATTATAT
GTATTCAGTTATCCTGCTTAAATCTGTAATTGAGAAGGAAAGTAGACACTTTGTCAGCTATACTAATTAT
ACTCTAATTTTGACAGTGATGTTTAGGTTACTAAGCGATTAAAAAGGATTCAGAAATATTTAAAATTATA
ATACCATATATATGTGTATATCTATCTATCTATCTATCTATCTATCTATCTATCTATCTATCTATTTATC
TATATTCATATATGTTGTATTAGAGGCATATCTTATCTTAATGGGGTTAAATACATCTCTATTTTCTGTC
TATCTGTCTATCTATCTGTCTGTCTCTCTATCTGCCTATCTATCTGTCTATCTGCCTGTTTATCTACCTA
TCTGCCTATCTATTTATGTATCCCAAGAAGACTGTTAAACAGCGGATAGTCTTTTTTTTTTTCTAAAGAA
GGAATCATAATAAACATTATAACCAAGGCTTTAGCCTAGGAAGATTTTGCAGCAGAGTGTTTGTCTTTGA
AATCTTTCAAAAAGAAGACTATAACCTTGCCTGTTTCTGGTGACCGATTATAATAAACAGAGGTCACAGG
CAGTCCTTGCTACTGGCTTTCCTGGCATGGTGCAAGTCAACAGGTCCTCTGGGAAATATTTGTAAGGTGA
TTTTGCAACTTTGTCTTTTTTTTCTCAAGTTAAAAATTTCATCACTGTGATATGTAACTCATTTAACATA
AGCTACTGAAACATAATGAAATAGTTAATAGGGTAATAAGAAATACTAAAATCCTAAAGTTAAATTAAAA
AGTGTTCAATCCACAAATTATTACCAAGGTGTTTTCATGGTAATAATTTGCTGATAATCGAAGGTATACG
AAATCAGGTATTGAAATTAAGCAAAGTTGTAGGCACAATTGCTTTATTGGCTATATATAATACTTCTACT
ACTCAGTGCTTTATGTTTTGACTTACATTGTGATGCAATGCTCTATAGCAATATTTGAACAGCTTGACTG
TAGTTACATTACAGGGTTGGCAATATTGCCTAGGGAATTAGACCATGGGGCAACAGGCATACTTAGCCTC
AGTGGGCACTGGGAGAATGCAGGGTTGAATGTCTTTCTAGATTGGAGGAGATAATGCTAACACATATTTC
CCCCCAAATCAAAGCTGTGCTTGTGTCTAGATCTGTCCAATTCTCTTTCTCCCTTGGGCAACTAGAAGTG
GTACTTACATATTGTAAACTATACTTTCACAATCTCAGGTAATTTCTACTTCATATAATCTAGCTTACCT
AAAGCTTTAAATACTAACTACAAACCAGTGTTGTATTGTGTAGTAATGCTACAAAACATATTTTATATTA
AGTGACAATGAACTCATTAACTTTAGAATGATATAAATAACTATCTCTGAAGAGCTAGATGTTGTGTTTT
ATCTTGTTTGTTGAATGGATATGAAATACTGATTATTTTCTAAACTTAATTTTATGCACTTAGCACTGTA
AACATTCAAAGAATTCCCAGTGCAACTCGAGGATATCAAGATCTGGCCTCGGCGGCCAAGCTTAGACAC
Features (pLannotate 1.2.2; 11 found; start..end, strand, type, name):
      1..32      +  promoter       minP: minimal TATA-box promoter with low basal activity
     65..1714    +  CDS            luciferase: firefly luciferase synthetic luc2 version of the luciferase gene
   1718..1837    +  CDS            hPEST: PEST degradation sequence from mouse ornithine decarboxylase human codon-optimized
   1889..2010    -  polyA_signal   SV40 poly(A) signal: SV40 polyadenylation signal
   2033..2101    -  CDS            large T antigen (fragment): large T antigen from SV40 (simian virus 40)
   2117..2249    +  CDS            TcR (fragment): tetracycline efflux protein; tet; confers resistance to tetracycline
   2429..3017    -  rep_origin     ori: high-copy-number ColE1/pMB1/pBR322/pUC origin of replication
   3217..4077    -  CDS            AmpR: β-lactamase confers resistance to ampicillin, carbenicillin, and related antibiotics
   4078..4119    -  promoter       AmpR promoter (fragment): bla
   4182..4230    +  polyA_signal   poly(A) signal: synthetic polyadenylation signal
   4244..4335    +  misc_feature   pause site: RNA polymerase II transcriptional pause signal from the human α2 globin gene
