[The description below was written by a language model from this plasmid's Addgene catalogue record and pLannotate feature annotations shown in this document.]
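Description:
pGL4.24-Cd36-enhancer3 is a firefly luciferase enhancer reporter built on the Promega pGL4.24 backbone, intended for transfection into mammalian cells to measure the regulatory activity of a cloned genomic fragment. It is maintained in E. coli as a high-copy plasmid through a ColE1/pUC-type origin and selected with ampicillin via the β-lactamase gene. The catalogue lists a total size of about 6.3 kb, which agrees closely with the sequenced record.

The insert is a roughly 1.9 kb segment of mouse chromosome 5 from the Cd36 locus, described as one of several Cd36 enhancer fragments, although the insert field labels it "Cd36 Promoter". It was cloned between KpnI and XhoI sites. The feature table does not annotate the fragment itself, but an unannotated stretch of about the right length lies between the upstream pause site and the minimal promoter in the circular map, which fits that placement. The minimal TATA-box promoter (minP) has low basal activity on its own, so luciferase output depends largely on enhancer activity contributed by the inserted DNA. It drives the synthetic luc2 firefly luciferase fused to an hPEST degradation sequence. This tag shortens reporter half-life, so the signal follows changes in transcription more closely. An SV40 polyadenylation signal terminates the transcript. Upstream of the cloning region, a synthetic poly(A) signal and an RNA polymerase II pause site reduce background from spurious read-through transcription originating in the backbone. The short large T antigen and TcR fragments in the table are probably backbone remnants or annotation matches rather than functional genes.

The associated study concerns microbiota-driven, histone deacetylase 3-dependent diurnal rhythms in host metabolism, which suggests the construct was used to test Cd36 enhancer activity in that setting.
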