Addgene plasmid #138575: pGL4.24-Cd36-enhancer3
Purpose: Firefly luciferase enhancer reporter fused with 1.5~2 kb fragments of mouse Cd36 enhancers at Chr5:17848003_17849903
Depositing lab: Lora Hooper. Publication: The intestinal microbiota programs diurnal rhythms in host metabolism through histone deacetylase 3. Kuang Z, Wang Y, Li Y, Ye C, Ruhn KA, Behrendt CL, Olson EN, Hooper LV. Science. 2019 Sep 27;365(6460):1428-1434. doi: 10.1126/science.aaw3134. PubMed 31604271.
Backbone
  Vector backbone: pGL4.24
  Backbone manufacturer: Promega
  Backbone size w/o insert (bp): 4411
  Total vector size (bp): 6312
  Vector type: Luciferase
Growth in bacteria
  Bacterial resistance: Ampicillin, 100 μg/mL
  Growth temperature: 37°C
  Growth strain: DH5alpha
  Copy number: High Copy
Gene/Insert
  Gene/Insert name: Cd36 Promoter
  Species: M. musculus (mouse)
  Insert size (bp): 1901
  GenBank ID: NC_000071.6
  Entrez Gene: Cd36 (a.k.a. FAT, GPIV, Scarb3)
  Promoter: Minimal promoter
  Cloning method: Restriction Enzyme; 5′ cloning site KpnI (unknown if destroyed); 3′ cloning site XhoI (unknown if destroyed)
  Sequencing primers: 5′ RVprimer3; 3′ TGGCTTTACCAACAGTACCGGA
Terms and licenses: Academic/Nonprofit Terms; Industry Terms: Not Available to Industry
How to cite: pGL4.24-Cd36-enhancer3 was a gift from Lora Hooper (Addgene plasmid # 138575 ; http://n2t.net/addgene:138575 ; RRID:Addgene_138575)
