>Addgene plasmid #138575 | pGL4.24-Cd36-enhancer3 | depositor partial sequence | sequence record 267917 | insert
TTGCACTGGGAATTCTTTGAATGTTTACAGTGCTAAGTGCATAAAATTAAGTTTAGAAAATAATCAGTAT
TTCATATCCATTCAACAAACAAGATAAAACACAACATCTAGCTCTTCAGAGATAGTTATTTATATCATTC
TAAAGTTAATGAGTTCATTGTCACTTAATATAAAATATGTTTTGTAGCATTACTACACAATACAACACTG
GTTTGTAGTTAGTATTTAAAGCTTTAGGTAAGCTAGATTATATGAAGTAGAAATTACCTGAGATTGTGAA
AGTATAGTTTACAATATGTAAGTACCACTTCTAGTTGCCCAAGGGAGAAAGAGAATTGGACAGATCTAGA
CACAAGCACAGCTTTGATTTGGGGGGAAATATGTGTTAGCATTATCTCCTCCAATCTAGAAAGACATTCA
ACCCTGCATTCTCCCAGTGCCCACTGAGGCTAAGTATGCCTGTTGCCCCATGGTCTAATTCCCTAGGCAA
TATTGCCAACCCTGTAATGTAACTACAGTCAAGCTGTTCAAATATTGCTATAGAGCATTGCATCACAATG
TAAGTCAAAACATAAAGCACTGAGTAGTAGAAGTATTATATATAGCCAATAAAGCAATTGTGCCTACAAC
TTTGCTTAATTTCAATACCTGATTTCGTATACCTTCGATTATCAGCAAATTATTACCATGAAAACACCTT
GGTAATAATTTGTGGATTGAACACTTTTTAATTTAACTTTAGGATTTTAGTATTTCTTATTACCCTATTA
ACTATTTCATTATGTTTCAGTAGCTTATGTTAAATGAGTTACATATCACAGTGATGAAATTTTTAACTTG
AGAAAAAAAAGACAAAGTTGCAAAATCACCTTACAAATATTTCCCAGAGGACCTGTTGACTTGCACCATG
CCAGGAAAGCCAGTAGCAAGGACTGCCTGTGACCTCTGTTTATTATAATCGGTCACCAGAAACAGGCAAG
GTTATAGTCTTCTTTTTGAAAGATTTCAAAGACAAACACTCTGCTGCAAAATCTTCCTAGGCTAAAGCCT
TGGTTATAATGTTTATTATGATTCCTTCTTTAGAAAAAAAAAAAGACTATCCGCTGTTTAACAGTCTTCT
TGGGATACATAAATAGATAGGCAGATAGGTAGATAAACAGGCAGATAGACAGATAGATAGGCAGATAGAG
AGACAGACAGATAGATAGACAGATAGACAGAAAATAGAGATGTATTTAACCCCATTAAGATAAGATATGC
CTCTAATACAACATATATGAATATAGATAAATAGATAGATAGATAGATAGATAGATAGATAGATAGATAG
ATAGATATACACATATATATGGTATTATAATTTTAAATATTTCTGAATCCTTTTTAATCGCTTAGTAACC
TAAACATCACTGTCAAAATTAGAGTATAATTAGTATAGCTGACAAAGTGTCTACTTTCCTTCTCAATTAC
AGATTTAAGCAGGATAACTGAATACATATAATACTTCCCACTTATCCCCCTTTCTGTGAGAAAATCCCAA
TTATTCTCTAAACTGTACAAGAACAAATCAAATAATCCTATCAAAAGAACTGATTTTAGATTTGCAAGCA
CAAGTCTGGATCACCAAATTTTTGTCTAGTTAAGTTTTACTTACTACACAGAAGTAATCAGCTAGAAGTC
CGATGAGAGAGTGCAAGGCCACAAGTTTAAAGGAACCATCAAAATGCAGTTGCAAGGTTACAGAGTCCCT
GATATCTCCAGCCCTGTTTGCCACAAGTCAAATCACTGCTGCTCACCACTTAGCCCCACCTCCAAGTGTC
CTAGAATGGCTGTGGAATTTTGATTGACACTCTAGTGCAGCAGTGAAGTTTCTGAACCAAAGTAAACCTG
GCATCCAGCAT
